>Addgene plasmid #85617 | pUAST-attB-yki:V5-S168A | addgene full sequence | sequence record 177788 | Addgene NGS Result
GAGCGGAGACTCTAGCGAGCGCCGGAGTATAAATAGAGGCGCTTCGTCTACGGAGCGACAATTCAATTCA
AACAAGCAAAGTGAACACGTCGCTAAGCGAAAGCTAAGCAAATAAACAAGCGCAGCTGAACAAGCTAAAC
AATCTGCAGTAAAGTGCAAGTTAAAGTGAATCAATTAAAAGTAACCAGCAACCAAGTAAATCAACTGCAA
CTACTGAAATCTGCCAAGAAGTAATTATTGAATACAAGAAGAGAACTCTGAATAGGGAATTGGGAATTCG
TTAACAGATCTGCGGCCGCGGCTCGAGGGTACCTACTAGTCCAGTGTGGTGGAATTCTGCAGATATGTGC
GCGTGCCTAATCGCTAAGATAATTCTATGTAGTTTTCGTTTGTATACAATAAGTGCCTTTTATATGTTAA
CGACGATGTCAGCCAGCAGCAATACAAACAGCCTGATCGAGAAGGAGATCGACGACGAGGACATGCTTTC
GCCGATCAAGTCCAACAACCTGGTGGTGCGGGTCAACCAGGACACGGACGACAACCTGCAGGCGCTATTC
GACAGCGTCCTGAATCCGGGTGACGCCAAGCGCCCGCTGCAGCTGCCCCTGCGCATGCGGAAGCTGCCCA
ACTCCTTCTTCACGCCCCCGGCGCCCTCGCACTCGCGGGCCAACAGCGCCGACTCCACCTACGACGCGGG
CTCCCAGTCGAGCATCAACATCGGGAACAAGGCGTCCATCGTCCAGCAGCCAGATGGCCAGTCGCCCATC
GCCGCCATCCCCCAGCTCCAGATTCAGCCGTCTCCCCAGCACAGCCGCCTGGCGATACATCACTCCCGAG
CCCGCGCCAGCCCCGCCTCGCTGCAGCAGAACTACAATGTGCGCGCCCGGAGCGACGCAGCAGCAGCCAA
CAATCCGAATGCCAATCCGAGCAGCCAACAGCAGCCCGCTGGGCCCACTTTCCCAGAGAACAGTGCCCAA
GAGTTCCCCAGCGGCGCCCCGGCCAGCTCGGCCATTGATCTGGACGCCATGAACACCTGCATGTCGCAGG
ACATTCCCATGTCCATGCAGACAGTGCACAAGAAGCAGCGCTCCTACGACGTCATCAGCCCCATTCAGTT
GAACCGCCAACTAGGCGCCTTGCCGCCGGGATGGGAGCAAGCCAAGACCAATGATGGCCAGATCTACTAC
TTGAATCATACTACAAAATCTACGCAGTGGGAGGATCCCAGAATCCAATATCGCCAGCAGCAGCAAATCT
TGATGGCCGAGCGAATAAAGCAGAATGATGTTTTGCAAACTACAAAACAAACTACCACATCGACCATTGC
TAACAATTTGGGTCCACTGCCGGATGGTTGGGAGCAGGCAGTTACCGAGTCCGGAGATCTTTACTTTATA
AATCACATTGATCGAACGACTTCATGGAATGATCCCAGAATGCAATCTGGGCTTAGCGTGCTCGACTGCC
CAGATAACTTAGTGTCTTCCCTCCAGATTGAGGATAATCTTTGCAGTAACTTGTTCAATGACGCACAGGC
CATTGTAAATCCGCCGTCTTCCCACAAACCTGACGATTTGGAATGGTATAAAATTAATTATCCAGCACAG
TGGCGGCCGCTCGAGTCTAGAGGGCCCTTCGAAGGTAAGCCTATCCCTAACCCTCTCCTCGGTCTCGATT
CTACGCGTACCGGTCATCATCACCATCACCATTGAGTTTCTAGAGGATCTTTGTGAAGGAACCTTACTTC
TGTGGTGTGACATAATTGGACAAACTACCTACAGAGATTTAAAGCTCTAAGGTAAATATAAAATTTTTAA
GTGTATAATGTGTTAAACTACTGATTCTAATTGTTTGTGTATTTTAGATTCCAACCTATGGAACTGATGA
ATGGGAGCAGTGGTGGAATGCCTTTAATGAGGAAAACCTGTTTTGCTCAGAAGAAATGCCATCTAGTGAT
GATGAGGCTACTGCTGACTCTCAACATTCTACTCCTCCAAAAAAGAAGAGAAAGGTAGAAGACCCCAAGG
ACTTTCCTTCAGAATTGCTAAGTTTTTTGAGTCATGCTGTGTTTAGTAATAGAACTCTTGCTTGCTTTGC
TATTTACACCACAAAGGAAAAAGCTGCACTGCTATACAAGAAAATTATGGAAAAATATTTGATGTATAGT
GCCTTGACTAGAGATCATAATCAGCCATACCACATTTGTAGAGGTTTTACTTGCTTTAAAAAACCTCCCA
CACCTCCCCCTGAACCTGAAACATAAAATGAATGCAATTGTTGTTGTTAACTTGTTTATTGCAGCTTATA
ATGGTTACAAATAAAGCAATAGCATCACAAATTTCACAAATAAAGCATTTTTTTCACTGCATTCTAGTTG
TGGTTTGTCCAAACTCATCAATGTATCTTATCATGTCTGGATCCACTAGTGTCGACGATGTAGGTCACGG
TCTCGAAGCCGCGGTGCGGGTGCCAGGGCGTGCCCTTGGGCTCCCCGGGCGCGTACTCCACCTCACCCAT
CTGGTCCATCATGATGAACGGGTCGAGGTGGCGGTAGTTGATCCCGGCGAACGCGCGGCGCACCGGGAAG
CCCTCGCCCTCGAAACCGCTGGGCGCGGTGGTCACGGTGAGCACGGGACGTGCGACGGCGTCGGCGGGTG
CGGATACGCGGGGCAGCGTCAGCGGGTTCTCGACGGTCACGGCGGGCATGTCGACACTAGTTCTAGCCAG
CTTTTGTTCCCTTTAGTGAGGGTTAATTTCGAGCTTGGCGTAATCATGGTCATAGCTGTTTCCTGTGTGA
AATTGTTATCCGCTCACAATTCCACACAACATACGAGCCGGAAGCATAAAGTGTAAAGCCTGGGGTGCCT
AATGAGTGAGCTAACTCACATTAATTGCGTTGCGCTCACTGCCCGCTTTCCAGTCGGGAAACCTGTCGTG
CCAGCTGCATTAATGAATCGGCCAACGCGCGGGGAGAGGCGGTTTGCGTATTGGGCGCTCTTCCGCTTCC
TCGCTCACTGACTCGCTGCGCTCGGTCGTTCGGCTGCGGCGAGCGGTATCAGCTCACTCAAAGGCGGTAA
TACGGTTATCCACAGAATCAGGGGATAACGCAGGAAAGAACATGTGAGCAAAAGGCCAGCAAAAGGCCAG
GAACCGTAAAAAGGCCGCGTTGCTGGCGTTTTTCCATAGGCTCCGCCCCCCTGACGAGCATCACAAAAAT
CGACGCTCAAGTCAGAGGTGGCGAAACCCGACAGGACTATAAAGATACCAGGCGTTTCCCCCTGGAAGCT
CCCTCGTGCGCTCTCCTGTTCCGACCCTGCCGCTTACCGGATACCTGTCCGCCTTTCTCCCTTCGGGAAG
CGTGGCGCTTTCTCATAGCTCACGCTGTAGGTATCTCAGTTCGGTGTAGGTCGTTCGCTCCAAGCTGGGC
TGTGTGCACGAACCCCCCGTTCAGCCCGACCGCTGCGCCTTATCCGGTAACTATCGTCTTGAGTCCAACC
CGGTAAGACACGACTTATCGCCACTGGCAGCAGCCACTGGTAACAGGATTAGCAGAGCGAGGTATGTAGG
CGGTGCTACAGAGTTCTTGAAGTGGTGGCCTAACTACGGCTACACTAGAAGAACAGTATTTGGTATCTGC
GCTCTGCTGAAGCCAGTTACCTTCGGAAAAAGAGTTGGTAGCTCTTGATCCGGCAAACAAACCACCGCTG
GTAGCGGTGGTTTTTTTGTTTGCAAGCAGCAGATTACGCGCAGAAAAAAAGGATCTCAAGAAGATCCTTT
GATCTTTTCTACGGGGTCTGACGCTCAGTGGAACGAAAACTCACGTTAAGGGATTTTGGTCATGAGATTA
TCAAAAAGGATCTTCACCTAGATCCTTTTAAATTAAAAATGAAGTTTTAAATCAATCTAAAGTATATATG
AGTAAACTTGGTCTGACAGTTACCAATGCTTAATCAGTGAGGCACCTATCTCAGCGATCTGTCTATTTCG
TTCATCCATAGTTGCCTGACTCCCCGTCGTGTAGATAACTACGATACGGGAGGGCTTACCATCTGGCCCC
AGTGCTGCAATGATACCGCGAGACCCACGCTCACCGGCTCCAGATTTATCAGCAATAAACCAGCCAGCCG
GAAGGGCCGAGCGCAGAAGTGGTCCTGCAACTTTATCCGCCTCCATCCAGTCTATTAATTGTTGCCGGGA
AGCTAGAGTAAGTAGTTCGCCAGTTAATAGTTTGCGCAACGTTGTTGCCATTGCTACAGGCATCGTGGTG
TCACGCTCGTCGTTTGGTATGGCTTCATTCAGCTCCGGTTCCCAACGATCAAGGCGAGTTACATGATCCC
CCATGTTGTGCAAAAAAGCGGTTAGCTCCTTCGGTCCTCCGATCGTTGTCAGAAGTAAGTTGGCCGCAGT
GTTATCACTCATGGTTATGGCAGCACTGCATAATTCTCTTACTGTCATGCCATCCGTAAGATGCTTTTCT
GTGACTGGTGAGTACTCAACCAAGTCATTCTGAGAATAGTGTATGCGGCGACCGAGTTGCTCTTGCCCGG
CGTCAATACGGGATAATACCGCGCCACATAGCAGAACTTTAAAAGTGCTCATCATTGGAAAACGTTCTTC
GGGGCGAAAACTCTCAAGGATCTTACCGCTGTTGAGATCCAGTTCGATGTAACCCACTCGTGCACCCAAC
TGATCTTCAGCATCTTTTACTTTCACCAGCGTTTCTGGGTGAGCAAAAACAGGAAGGCAAAATGCCGCAA
AAAAGGGAATAAGGGCGACACGGAAATGTTGAATACTCATACTCTTCCTTTTTCAATATTATTGAAGCAT
TTATCAGGGTTATTGTCTCATGAGCGGATACATATTTGAATGTATTTAGAAAAATAAACAAATAGGGGTT
CCGCGCACATTTCCCCGAAAAGTGCCACCTAAATTGTAAGCGTTAATATTTTGTTAAAATTCGCGTTAAA
TTTTTGTTAAATCAGCTCATTTTTTAACCAATAGGCCGAAATCGGCAAAATCCCTTATAAATCAAAAGAA
TAGACCGAGATAGGGT
[37 nt withheld, positions 5057-5093]
AAAGAACGTGGACTCCAACGTCAAAGG
[49 nt withheld, positions 5121-5169]
T
[91 nt withheld, positions 5171-5261]
G
[124 nt withheld, positions 5263-5386]
CCCATTCGCCATTCAGGCTGCGCAACTGTTGGGAAGGGCGATCGGTGCGGGCCTCTTCGCTATTACGCCA
GCTGGCGAAAGGGGGATGTGCTGCAAGGCGATTAAGTTGGGTAACGCCAGGGTTTTCCCAGTCACGACGT
TGTAAAACGACGGCCAGTGAATTGTAATACGACTCACTATAGGGCGAATTGGGTACGTACCGGGCCCCTA
GTATGTATGTAAGTTAATAAAACCCATTTTTGCGGAAAGTAGATAAAAAAAACATTTTTTTTTTTTACTG
CACTGGATATCATTGAACTTATCTGATCAGTTTTAAATTTACTTCGATCCAAGGGTATTTGATGTACCAG
GTTCTTTCGATTACCTCTCACTCAAAATGACATTCCACTCAAAGTCAGCGCTGTTTGCCTCCTTCTCTGT
CCACAGAAATATCGCCGTCTCTTTCGCCGCTGCGTCCGCTATCTCTTTCGCCACCGTTTGTAGCGTTACG
TAGCGTCAATGTCCGCCTTCAGTTGCATTTTGTCAGCGGTTTCGTGACGAAGCTCCAAGCGGTTTACGCC
ATCAATTAAACACAAAGTGCTGTGCCAAAACTCCTCTCGCTTCTTATTTTTGTTTGTTTTTTGAGTGATT
GGGGTGGTGATTGGTTTTGGGTGGGTAAGCAGGGGAAAGTGTGAAAAATCCCGGCAATGGGCCAAGAGGA
TCAGGAGCTATTAATTCGCGGAGGCAGCAAACACCCATCTGCCGAGCATCTGAACAATGTGAGTAGTACA
TGTGCATACATCTTAAGTTCACTTGATCTATAGGAACTGCGATTGCAACATCAAATTGTCTGCGGCGTGA
GAACTGCGACCCACAAAAATCCCAAACCGCAATTGCACAAACAAATAGTGACACGAAACAGATTATTCTG
GTAGCTGTTCTCGCTATATAAGACAATTTTTGAGATCATATCATGATCAAGACATCTAAAGGCATTCATT
TTCGACTATATTCTTTTTTACAAAAAATATAACAACCAGATATTTTAAGCTGATCCTAGATGCACAAAAA
ATAAATAAAAGTATAAACCTACTTCGTAGGATACTTCGGGGTACTTTTTGTTCGGGGTTAGATGAGCATA
ACGCTTGTAGTTGATATTTGAGATCCCCTATCATTGCAGGGTGACAGCGGAGCGGCTTCGCAGAGCTGCA
TTAACCAGGGCTTCGGGCAGGCCAAAAACTACGGCACGCTCCGGCCACCCAGTCCGCCGGAGGACTCCGG
TTCAGGGAGCGGCCAACTAGCCGAGAACCTCACCTATGCCTGGCACAATATGGACATCTTTGGGGCGGTC
AATCAGCCGGGCTCCGGATGGCGGCAGCTGGTCAACCGGACACGCGGACTATTCTGCAACGAGCGACACA
TACCGGCGCCCAGGAAACATTTGCTCAAGAACGGTGAGTTTCTATTCGCAGTCGGCTGATCTGTGTGAAA
TCTTAATAAAGGGTCCAATTACCAATTTGAAACTCAGTTTGCGGCGTGGCCTATCCGGGCGAACTTTTGG
CCGTGATGGGCAGTTCCGGTGCCGGAAAGACGACCCTGCTGAATGCCCTTGCCTTTCGATCGCCGCAGGG
CATCCAAGTATCGCCATCCGGGATGCGACTGCTCAATGGCCAACCTGTGGACGCCAAGGAGATGCAGGCC
AGGTGCGCCTATGTCCAGCAGGATGACCTCTTTATCGGCTCCCTAACGGCCAGGGAACACCTGATTTTCC
AAGCCATGGTGCGGATGCCACGACATCTGACCTATCGGCAGCGAGTGGCCCGCGTGGATCAGGTGATCCA
GGAGCTTTCGCTCAGCAAATGTCAGCACACGATCATCGGTGTGCCCGGCAGGGTGAAAGGTCTGTCCGGC
GGAGAAAGGAAGCGTCTGGCATTCGCCTCCGAGGCTCTAACCGATCCGCCGCTTCTGATCTGCGATGAGC
CCACCTCCGGACTGGACTCCTTTACCGCCCACAGCGTCGTCCAGGTGCTGAAGAAGCTGTCGCAGAAGGG
CAAGACCGTCATCCTGACCATTCATCAGCCGTCTTCCGAGCTGTTTGAGCTCTTTGACAAGATCCTTCTG
ATGGCCGAGGGCAGGGTAGCTTTCTTGGGCACTCCCAGCGAAGCCGTCGACTTCTTTTCCTAGTGAGTTC
GATGTGTTTATTAAGGGTATCTAGTATTACATAACATCTCAACTCCTATCCAGCGTGGGTGCCCAGTGTC
CTACCAACTACAATCCGGCGGACTTTTACGTACAGGTGTTGGCCGTTGTGCCCGGACGGGAGATCGAGTC
CCGTGATCGGATCGCCAAGATATGCGACAATTTTGCCATTAGCAAAGTAGCCCGGGATATGGAGCAGTTG
TTGGCCACCAAAAATCTGGAGAAGCCACTGGAGCAGCCGGAGAATGGGTACACCTACAAGGCCACCTGGT
TCATGCAGTTCCGGGCGGTCCTGTGGCGATCCTGGCTGTCGGTGCTCAAGGAACCACTCCTCGTAAAAGT
GCGACTTATTCAGACAACGGTGAGTGGTTCCAGTGGAAACAAATGATATAACGCTTACAATTCTTGGAAA
CAAATTCGCTAGATTTTAGATAGAATTGCCTGATTCCACACCCTTCTTAGTTTTTTTCAATGAGATGTAT
AGTTTATAGTTTTGCAGAAGATAAATAAATTTCATTTAACTCGCGAATATTAATGAGATGCGAGTAACAT
TTTAATTTGCAGATGGTTGCCATCTTGATTGGCCTCATCTTTTTGGGCCAACAACTCACGCAAGTGGGTG
TGATGAATATCAACGGAGCCATCTTCCTCTTCCTGACCAACATGACCTTTCAAAACGTCTTTGCCACGAT
AAATGTAAGTCATGTTTAGAATACATTTGCATTTCAATAATTTACTAACTTTCTAATGAATCGATTCGAT
TTAGGTGTTCACCTCAGAGCTGCCAGTTTTTATGAGGGAGGCCCGAAGTCGACTTTATCGCTGTGACACA
TACTTTCTGGGCAAAACGATTGCCGAATTGCCGCTTTTTCTCACAGTGCCACTGGTCTTCACGGCGATTG
CCTATCCGATGATCGGACTGCGGGCCGGAGTGCTGCACTTCTTCAACTGCCTGGCGCTGGTCACTCTGGT
GGCCAATGTGTCAACGTCCTTCGGATATCTAATATCCTGCGCCAGCTCCTCGACCTCGATGGCGCTGTCT
GTGGGTCCGCCGGTTATCATACCATTCCTGCTCTTTGGCGGCTTCTTCTTGAACTCGGGCTCGGTGCCAG
TATACCTCAAATGGTTGTCGTACCTCTCATGGTTCCGTTACGCCAACGAGGGTCTGCTGATTAACCAATG
GGCGGACGTGGAGCCGGGCGAAATTAGCTGCACATCGTCGAACACCACGTGCCCCAGTTCGGGCAAGGTC
ATCCTGGAGACGCTTAACTTCTCCGCCGCCGATCTGCCGCTGGACTACGTGGGTCTGGCCATTCTCATCG
TGAGCTTCCGGGTGCTCGCATATCTGGCTCTAAGACTTCGGGCCCGACGCAAGGAGTAGCCGACATATAT
CCGAAATAACTGCTTGTTTTTTTTTTTTACCATTATTACCATCGTGTTTACTGTTTATTGCCCCCTCAAA
AAGCTAATGTAATTATATTTGTGCCAATAAAAACAAGATATGACCTATAGAATACAAGTATTTCCCCTTC
GAACATCCCCACAAGTAGACTTTGGATTTGTCTTCTAACCAAAAGACTTACACACCTGCATACCTTACAT
CAAAAACTCGTTTATCGCTACATAAAACACCGGGATATATTTTTTATATACATACTTTTCAAATCGCGCG
CCCTCTTCATAATTCACCTCCACCACACCACGTTTCGTAGTTGCTCTTTCGCTGTCTCCCACCCGCTCTC
CGCAACACATTCACCTTTTGTTCGACGACCTTGGAGCGACTGTCGTTAGTTCCGCGCGATTCGGTTCGCT
CAAATGGTTCCGAGTGGTTCATTTCGTCTCAATAGAAATTAGTAATAAATATTTGTATGTACAATTTATT
TGCTCCAATATATTTGTATATATTTCCCTCACAGCTATATTTATTCTAATTTAATATTATGACTTTTTAA
GGTAATTTTTTGTGACCTGTTCGGAGTGATTAGCGTTACAATTTGAACTGAAAGTGACATCCAGTGTTTG
TTCCTTGTGTAGATGCATCTCAAAAAAATGGTGGGCATAATAGTGTTGTTTATATATATCAAAAATAACA
ACTATAATAATAAGAATACATTTAATTTAGAAAATGCTTGGATTTCACTGGAACTAGGCTAGCATAACTT
CGTATAATGTATGCTATACGAAGTTATGCTAGCGGATCCAAGCTTGCATGCCTGCAGGTCGGAGTACTGT
CCTCCGAGCGGAGTACTGTCCTCCGAGCGGAGTACTGTCCTCCGAGCGGAGTACTGTCCTCCGAGCGGAG
TACTGTCCTCC
Features (pLannotate 1.2.2; 25 found; start..end, strand, type, name):
     22..260     +  promoter       hsp70 promoter: Drosophila melanogaster hsp70Bb promoter
    414..1598    +  CDS            yki: YAP1_DROME - Experimental evidence at protein level: Swiss-Prot protein existence level 1. Transcriptional coactivator which is the critical downstream regulatory target in the Hippo/SWH (Sav/Wts/Hpo) signaling pathway that plays a pivotal role in organ size control and tumor suppression by restricting proliferation and promoting apoptosis (PubMed:16096061, PubMed:18313299, PubMed:22615583, PubMed:27462444). The core of this pathway is composed of a kinase cascade wherein Hippo (Hpo), in complex with its regulatory protein Salvador (Sav), phosphorylates and activates Warts (Wts) in complex wit
   1644..1685    +  CDS            V5 tag: epitope tag from simian virus 5
   1726..1800    +  CDS            small t antigen (fragment): SV40 (simian virus 40) small t antigen
   1802..1867    +  intron         small t intron: SV40 (simian virus 40) small t antigen intron
   1997..2017    +  CDS            SV40 NLS: nuclear localization signal of SV40 (simian virus 40) large T antigen
   2024..2158    +  CDS            LT_POVHA (fragment): Protein inferred from homology: Swiss-Prot protein existence level 3. Isoform large T antigen is a key early protein essential for both driving viral replication and inducing cellular transformation. Plays a role in viral genome replication by driving entry of quiescent cells into the cell cycle and by autoregulating the synthesis of viral early mRNA. Displays highly oncogenic activities by corrupting the host cellular checkpoint mechanisms that guard cell division and the transcription, replication, and repair of DNA. Participates in the modulation of cellular gene expression preceeding viral
   2183..2266    +  CDS            large T antigen (fragment): large T antigen from SV40 (simian virus 40)
   2289..2423    +  polyA_signal   SV40 poly(A) signal: SV40 polyadenylation signal
   2452..2521    +  protein_bind   attB: attB site for the φC31 integrase (Groth et al., 2000) phage φC31 integrase
   2740..2758    -  promoter       T3 promoter: promoter for bacteriophage T3 RNA polymerase
   2803..2819    -  protein_bind   lac operator: The lac repressor binds to the lac operator to inhibit transcription in E. coli. This inhibition can be relieved by adding lactose or isopropyl-β-D-thiogalactopyranoside (IPTG). lac repressor encoded by lacI
   2827..2857    -  promoter       lac promoter: promoter for the E. coli lac operon
   2872..2893    -  protein_bind   CAP binding site: CAP binding activates transcription in the presence of cAMP. E. coli catabolite activator protein
   2906..2998    -  CDS            lacI (fragment): lac repressor; lacI; The lac repressor binds to the lac operator to inhibit transcription in E. coli. This inhibition can be relieved by adding lactose or isopropyl-β-D-thiogalactopyranoside (IPTG).
   3181..3769    -  rep_origin     ori: high-copy-number ColE1/pMB1/pBR322/pUC origin of replication
   3940..4800    -  CDS            AmpR: β-lactamase; bla; confers resistance to ampicillin, carbenicillin, and related antibiotics
   4801..4905    -  promoter       AmpR promoter: bla
   4958..5386    -  rep_origin     f1 ori (sequence partly withheld): f1 bacteriophage origin of replication; arrow indicates direction of (+) strand synthesis
   5391..5548    -  CDS            lacZα (fragment): LacZα fragment of β-galactosidase; lacZ fragment
   5551..5569    +  promoter       T7 promoter: promoter for bacteriophage T7 RNA polymerase
   5594..9713    +  gene           mini-white: white; This modified version of the white gene lacks part of the first intron.
   9720..9753    -  protein_bind   loxP: Cre-mediated recombination occurs in the 8-bp core sequence (GCATACAT). Cre recombinase
   9766..9787    -  misc_feature   MCS (fragment): pUC18/19 multiple cloning site
   9786..3       +  protein_bind   5X UAS (across the origin): five tandem copies of the "ScaI site" 17-mer CGGAGTACTGTCCTCCG, an upstream activating sequence (UAS) that efficiently binds yeast Gal4 (Webster et al., 1988; Pfeiffer et al., 2010) GAL4
