[The description below was written by a language model from this plasmid's Addgene catalogue record and pLannotate feature annotations shown in this document.]
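Description:
pUAST-attB-yki:V5-S168A is a Drosophila transgenesis and expression plasmid built on the pUAST-attB backbone, carrying a V5-tagged mutant form of the fly gene yorkie (yki). It is maintained in E. coli through a high-copy ColE1/pUC-type origin and selected with ampicillin via the β-lactamase gene. An f1 origin, lac promoter/operator remnants, lacZα and lacI fragments, and T3 and T7 promoters are also annotated, left over from the cloning-vector scaffold.

The expression cassette consists of five tandem Gal4-binding UAS sites placed upstream of the minimal Drosophila hsp70 promoter, so transcription depends on Gal4 supplied by a driver line, giving tissue- and stage-specific control. This drives the yki coding sequence, which encodes the transcriptional coactivator that is the key downstream target of the Hippo/Warts kinase cascade controlling organ size. It is followed by a C-terminal V5 epitope for detection. The name indicates a serine-to-alanine substitution at residue 168, and the associated study concerned in vivo analysis of Yorkie phosphorylation sites, so this is presumably a non-phosphorylatable variant at that position. The insert was first assembled in a V5/His vector and then transferred as a fragment into the UAS vector. Transcripts are processed using the SV40 small t intron and SV40 polyadenylation signal; the annotated T-antigen and NLS fragments are simply part of this SV40 3′ region.

For germline integration, the plasmid carries a φC31 attB site, allowing integrase-mediated insertion into defined attP landing sites and thus comparison of different transgenes at the same genomic position. The mini-white gene provides an eye-colour marker for identifying transformants, and a single loxP site lies next to it.
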