Addgene plasmid #85617: pUAST-attB-yki:V5-S168A
Purpose: Expresses V5 tagged mutant yki in Drosophila.
Depositing lab: Kenneth Irvine. Depositing organization: Rutgers, The State University of New Jersey. Publication: In vivo analysis of Yorkie phosphorylation sites. Oh H, Irvine KD. Oncogene. 2009 Apr 30;28(17):1916-27. doi: 10.1038/onc.2009.43. Epub 2009 Mar 30. PubMed 19330023.
Backbone
  Vector backbone: pUAST-attb
  Modifications to backbone: PCR fragment of Yki was subcloned into pAC5.1/V5 HisA, then KpnI and PmeI fragment was subcloned into pUAST using KpnI and XbaI.
  Vector type: Insect Expression
Growth in bacteria
  Bacterial resistance: Ampicillin, 100 μg/mL
  Growth temperature: 37°C
  Growth strain: DH5alpha
  Copy number: Unknown
Gene/Insert
  Gene/Insert name: yki-V5-S168A
  Species: D. melanogaster (fly)
  Insert size (bp): 1500
  Tag / fusion protein: V5
  Cloning method: Restriction Enzyme; 5′ cloning site KpnI (unknown if destroyed); 3′ cloning site XbaI (unknown if destroyed)
  Sequencing primers: 5′ N\A
Terms and licenses: Academic/Nonprofit Terms; Industry Terms: Not Available to Industry
How to cite: pUAST-attB-yki:V5-S168A was a gift from Kenneth Irvine (Addgene plasmid # 85617 ; http://n2t.net/addgene:85617 ; RRID:Addgene_85617)
